>Addgene plasmid #30998 | pNI3 | depositor full sequence | sequence record 14236 | Author sequence
CTGCATTAATGAATCGGCCAACGCGCGGGGAGAGGCGGTTTGCGTATTGGGCGCTCTTCCGCTTCCTCGC
TCACTGACTCGCTGCGCTCGGTCGTTCGGCTGCGGCGAGCGGTATCAGCTCACTCAAAGGCGGTAATACG
GTTATCCACAGAATCAGGGGATAACGCAGGAAAGAACATGAATTAATTCTCATGTTTGACAGCTTATCAT
CGATTAGCTTTAATGCGGTAGTTTATCACAGTTAAATTGCTAACGCAGTCAGGCACCGTGTATGAAATCT
AACAATGCGCTCATCGTCATCCTCGGCACCGTCACCCTGGATGCTGTAGGCATAGGCTTGGTTATGCCGG
TACTGCCGGGCCTCTTGCGGGATATCGTCCATTCCGACAGCATCGCCAGTCACTATGGCGTGCTGCTAGC
GCTATATGCGTTGATGCAATTTCTATGCGCACCCGTTCTCGGAGCACTGTCCGACCGCTTTGGCCGCCGC
CCAGTCCTGCTCGCTTCGCTACTTGGAGCCACTATCGACTACGCGATCATGGCGACCACACCCGTCCTGT
GGATTCTCTACGCCGGACGCATCGTGGCCGGCATCACCGGCGCCACAGGTGCGGTTGCTGGCGCCTATAT
CGCCGACATCACCGATGGGGAAGATCGGGCTCGCCACTTCGGGCTCATGAGCGCTTGTTTCGGCGTGGGT
ATGGTGGCAGGCCCCGTGGCCGGGGGACTGTTGGGCGCCATCTCCTTACATGCACCATTCCTTGCGGCGG
CGGTGCTCAACGGCCTCAACCTACTACTGGGCTGCTTCCTAATGCAGGAGTCGCATAAGGGAGAGCGCCG
ACCCATGCCCTTGAGAGCCTTCAACCCAGTCAGCTCCTTCCGGTGGGCGCGGGGCATGACTATCGTCGCC
GCACTTATGACTGTCTTCTTTATCATGCAACTCGTAGGACAGGTGCCGGCAGCGCTCTGGGTCATTTTCG
GCGAGGACCGCTTTCGCTGGAGCGCGACGATGATCGGCCTGTCGCTTGCGGTATTCGGAATCTTGCACGC
CCTCGCTCAAGCCTTCGTCACTGGTCCCGCCACCAAACGTTTCGGCGAGAAGCAGGCCATTATCGCCGGC
ATGGCGGCCGACGCGCTGGGCTACGTCTTGCTGGCGTTCGCGACGCGAGGCTGGATGGCCTTCCCCATTA
TGATTCTTCTCGCTTCCGGCGGCATCGGGATGCCCGCGTTGCAGGCCATGCTGTCCAGGCAGGTAGATGA
CGACCATCAGGGACAGCTTCAAGGATCGCTCGCGGCTCTTACCAGCCTAACTTCGATCATTGGACCGCTG
ATCGTCACGGCGATTTATGCCGCCTCGGCGAGCACATGGAACGGGTTGGCATGGATTGTAGGCGCCGCCC
TATACCTTGTCTGCCTCCCCGCGTTGCGTCGCGGTGCATGGAGCCGGGCCACCTCGACCTGAATGGAAGC
CGGCGGCACCTCGCTAACGGATTCACCACTCCAAGAATTGGAGCCAATCAATTCTTGCGGAGAACTGTGA
ATGCGCAAACCAACCCTTGATCGGGGAAGAACAGTATGTCGAGCTATTTTTTGACTTACTGGGGATCAAG
CCTGATTGGGAGAAAATAAAATATCCCCTATAGTGAGTCGTATTACATGGTCATAGCTGTTTCCTGGCAG
CTCTGGCCCGTGTCTCAAAATCTCTGATGTTACATTGCACAAGATAAAAATATATCATCATGCCTCCTCT
AGAGGTCTCAGGACCATGGCCTGACCCCGGACCAAGTGGTGGCTATCGCCAGCAACATTGGCGGCAAGCA
AGCGCTCGAAACGGTGCAGCGGCTGTTGCCGGTGCTGTGCCAGGGAGACCCTCGAGCCACCCATGACCAA
AATCCCTTAACGTGAGTTACGCGTCGTTCCACTGAGCGTCAGACCCCGTAGAAAAGATCAAAGGATCTTC
TTGAGATCCTTTTTTTCTGCGCGTAATCTGCTGCTTGCAAACAAAAAAACCACCGCTACCAGCGGTGGTT
TGTTTGCCGGATCAAGAGCTACCAACTCTTTTTCCGAAGGTAACTGGCTTCAGCAGAGCGCAGATACCAA
ATACTGTTCTTCTAGTGTAGCCGTAGTTAGGCCACCACTTCAAGAACTCTGTAGCACCGCCTACATACCT
CGCTCTGCTAATCCTGTTACCAGTGGCTGCTGCCAGTGGCGATAAGTCGTGTCTTACCGGGTTGGACTCA
AGACGATAGTTACCGGATAAGGCGCAGCGGTCGGGCTGAACGGGGGGTTCGTGCACACAGCCCAGCTTGG
AGCGAACGACCTACACCGAACTGAGATACCTACAGCGTGAGCTATGAGAAAGCGCCACGCTTCCCGAAGG
GAGAAAGGCGGACAGGTATCCGGTAAGCGGCAGGGTCGGAACAGGAGAGCGCACGAGGGAGCTTCCAGGG
GGAAACGCCTGGTATCTTTATAGTCCTGTCGGGTTTCGCCACCTCTGACTTGAGCGTCGATTTTTGTGAT
GCTCGTCAGGGGGGCGGAGCCTATGGAAAAACGCCAGCAACGCGGCCTTTTTACGGTTCCTGGCCTTTTG
CTGGCCTTTTGCTCACATGTTCTTTCCTGCGTTATCCCCTGATTCTGTGGATAACCGTATTACCGCCTTT
GAGTGAGCTGATACCGCTCGCCGCAGCCGAACGACCGAGCGCAGCGAGTCAGTGAGCGAGGAAGCGGAAG
AGCGCCCAATACGCAAACCGCCTCTCCCCGCGCGTTGGCCGATTCATTAATGCAGCTGGCACGACAGGTT
TCCCGACTGGAAAGCGGGCAGTGAGCGCAACGCAATTAATACGCGTACCGCTAGCCAGGAAGAGTTTGTA
GAAACGCAAAAAGGCCATCCGTCAGGATGGCCTTCTGCTTAGTTTGATGCCTGGCAGTTTATGGCGGGCG
TCCTGCCCGCCACCCTCCGGGCCGTTGCTTCACAACGTTCAAATCCGCTCCCGGCGGATTTGTCCTACTC
AGGAGAGCGTTCACCGACAAACAACAGATAAAACGAAAGGCCCAGTCTTCCGACTGAGCCTTTCGTTTTA
TTTGATGCCTGGCAGTTCCCTACTCTCGCGTT
Features (pLannotate 1.2.2; 10 found; start..end, strand, type, name):
      1..54      -  CDS            lacI (fragment): lac repressor; lacI; The lac repressor binds to the lac operator to inhibit transcription in E. coli. This inhibition can be relieved by adding lactose or isopropyl-β-D-thiogalactopyranoside (IPTG).
     56..180     -  rep_origin     RSF ori (fragment): Plasmids containing the RSF 1030 origin of replication can be propagated in E. coli cells that contain additional plasmids with compatible origins.
    196..224     +  promoter       tet promoter: E. coli promoter for tetracycline efflux protein gene
    272..1462    +  CDS            TcR: tetracycline efflux protein; tet; confers resistance to tetracycline
   1560..1634    +  CDS            KanR (fragment): aminoglycoside phosphotransferase; aphA-3; confers resistance to kanamycin
   1637..1655    -  promoter       T7 promoter: promoter for bacteriophage T7 RNA polymerase
   1961..2549    +  rep_origin     ori: high-copy-number ColE1/pMB1/pBR322/pUC origin of replication
   2732..2824    +  CDS            lacI (fragment): lac repressor; lacI; The lac repressor binds to the lac operator to inhibit transcription in E. coli. This inhibition can be relieved by adding lactose or isopropyl-β-D-thiogalactopyranoside (IPTG).
   2879..2906    -  terminator     rrnB T2 terminator: transcription terminator T2 from the E. coli rrnB gene
   3038..3081    +  terminator     rrnB T1 terminator: Escherichia coli rrnB; transcription terminator T1 from the E. coli rrnB gene
