[The description below was written by a language model from this plasmid's Addgene catalogue record and pLannotate feature annotations shown in this document.]
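Description:
pNI3 is a small bacterial cloning plasmid (about 3.1 kb) that serves as a module vector in the Golden Gate kit for assembling custom TAL effectors and TALENs. It is built on the pTC14 backbone (2,989 bp) and carries a 117 bp insert, "repeat NI3", derived from Xanthomonas oryzae and cloned between XbaI and XhoI sites that both remain intact. The name indicates a single TAL effector repeat with the NI repeat-variable diresidue, which in the TAL code specifies recognition of adenine. The "3" most plausibly marks the repeat's intended position in an ordered multi-repeat assembly, although the record does not spell this out.

The plasmid replicates in E. coli from a high-copy ColE1/pUC-type origin and is selected with tetracycline through a TcR efflux-pump gene driven by its native tet promoter. The automated annotation also picks up short fragments of lacI, a KanR gene and an RSF origin. It further lists a T7 promoter and the rrnB T1 and T2 terminators. The gene and origin fragments appear to be non-functional remnants of the backbone's construction history, and none of these elements forms an evident expression cassette for the repeat. The repeat insert itself is not annotated in the feature table, and no promoter is recorded as driving it. This is consistent with a plasmid that simply stores a DNA part for later excision.

In use, repeat modules like this one are combined with others encoding different specificities and positions to build arrays of TAL repeats. Those arrays are then moved into TAL effector or TALEN backbones for targeting chosen DNA sequences, as described in the associated publication on custom TALEN design and assembly.
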