Addgene plasmid #30998: pNI3
Depositing lab: Adam Bogdanove & Daniel Voytas. Depositing organization: University of Minnesota. Publication: Efficient design and assembly of custom TALEN and other TAL effector-based constructs for DNA targeting. Cermak T, Doyle EL, Christian M, Wang L, Zhang Y, Schmidt C, Baller JA, Somia NV, Bogdanove AJ, Voytas DF. Nucleic Acids Res. 2011 Jul;39(12):e82. doi: 10.1093/nar/gkr218 PubMed 21493687.
Backbone
  Vector backbone: pTC14
  Backbone size w/o insert (bp): 2989
Growth in bacteria
  Bacterial resistance: Tetracycline, 10 μg/mL
  Growth temperature: 37°C
  Growth strain: DH5alpha
  Growth instructions: DH10B/LB+antibiotics
  Copy number: High Copy
Gene/Insert
  Gene/Insert name: repeat NI3
  Species: Xanthamonas oryzae
  Insert size (bp): 117
  Cloning method: Restriction Enzyme; 5′ cloning site XbaI (not destroyed); 3′ cloning site XhoI (not destroyed)
  Sequencing primers: 5′ pTC14_F2 (caagcctgattgggagaaaa)
Terms and licenses: Academic/Nonprofit Terms; Industry Terms: Not Available to Industry
How to cite: pNI3 was a gift from Adam Bogdanove & Daniel Voytas (Addgene plasmid # 30998 ; http://n2t.net/addgene:30998 ; RRID:Addgene_30998)
