>Addgene plasmid #30998 | pNI3 | addgene partial sequence | sequence record 35586 | 30998 with pTC14_F2 (caagcctgattgggagaaaa)
ATGGTCATAGCTGTTTCCTGGCAGCTCTGGCCCGTGTCTCAAAATCTCTGATGTTACATTGCACAAGATA
AAAATATATCATCATGCCTCCTCTAGAGGTCTCAGGACCATGGCCTGACCCCGGACCAAGTGGTGGCTAT
CGCCAGCAACATTGGCGGCAAGCAAGCGCTCGAAACGGTGCAGCGGCTGTTGCCGGTGCTGTGCCAGGGA
GACCCTCGAGCCACCCATGACCAAAATCCCTTAACGTGAGTTACGCGTCGTTCCACTGAGCGTCAGACCC
CGTAGAAAAGATCAAAGGATCTTCTTGAGATCCTTTTTTTCTGCGCGTAATCTGCTGCTTGCAAACAAAA
AAACCACCGCTACCAGCGGTGGTTTGTTTGCCGGATCAAGAGCTACCAACTCTTTTTCCGAAGGTAACTG
GCTTCAGCAGAGCGCAGATACCAAATACTGTTCTTCTAGTGTAGCCGTAGTTAGGCCACCACTTCAAGAA
CTCTGTAGCACCGCCTACATACCTCGCTCTGCTAATCCTGTTACCAGTGGCTGCTGCCAGTGGCGATAAG
TCGTGTCTTACCGGGTTGGACTCAAGACGATAGTTACCGGATAAGGCGCAGCGGTCGGGCTGAACGGGGG
GTTCGTGCACACAGCCCAGCTTGGAGCGAACGACCTACACCGAACTGAGATACCTACAGCGTGAGCTATG
AGAAAGCGCCACGCTTCCCGAAGGGAGAAAGGCGGACAGGTATCCGGTAAGCGGCAGGGTCGGAACAGGA
GAGCGCACGAGGGAGCTTCCAGGGGGAAACGCCTGGTATCTTTATAGTCCTGTCGGGTTTCGCCACCTCT
GACTTGAGCGTCGATTTTTGTGATGCTCGTCAGGGGGGCGGAGCC
